LOCUS       Exported 7700 bp ds-DNA circular SYN 12-MAY-2021
DEFINITION  SpCas9 expression AAV backbone plasmid under control of nEF
            promoter.
ACCESSION   .
VERSION     .
KEYWORDS    pAAV-nEFCas9
SOURCE      synthetic DNA construct
  ORGANISM  synthetic DNA construct
REFERENCE   1 (bases 1 to 7700)
  AUTHORS   Suzuki K, Tsunekawa Y, Hernandez-Benitez R, Wu J, Zhu J, Kim EJ,
            Hatanaka F, Yamamoto M, Araoka T, Li Z, Kurita M, Hishida T, Li M,
            Aizawa E, Guo S, Chen S, Goebl A, Soligalla RD, Qu J, Jiang T, Fu X,
            Jafari M, Esteban CR, Berggren WT, Lajara J, Nunez-Delicado E,
            Guillen P, Campistol JM, Matsuzaki F, Liu GH, Magistretti P, Zhang
            K, Callaway EM, Zhang K, Belmonte JC
  TITLE     In vivo genome editing via CRISPR/Cas9 mediated homology-independent
            targeted integration.
  JOURNAL   Nature. 2016 Dec 1;540(7631):144-149. doi: 10.1038/nature20565. Epub
            2016 Nov 16.
  PUBMED    27851729
REFERENCE   2 (bases 1 to 7700)
  AUTHORS   .
  TITLE     Direct Submission
  JOURNAL   Exported May 12, 2021 from SnapGene Server 1.1.58
            http://www.snapgene.com
FEATURES             Location/Qualifiers
     source          1..7700
                     /organism="synthetic DNA construct"
                     /mol_type="other DNA"
     repeat_region   1..130
                     /label=AAV2 ITR (alternate)
                     /note="Functional equivalent of wild-type AAV2 ITR"
     promoter        175..386
                     /label=EF-1-alpha core promoter
                     /note="core promoter for human elongation factor
                     EF-1-alpha"
     LTR             399..667
                     /label=5' LTR (truncated)
                     /note="truncated 5' long terminal repeat (LTR) from human
                     T-cell leukemia virus (HTLV) type 1"
     CDS             704..730
                     /codon_start=1
                     /product="HA (human influenza hemagglutinin) epitope tag"
                     /label=HA
                     /translation="YPYDVPDYA"
     CDS             734..754
                     /codon_start=1
                     /product="nuclear localization signal of SV40 (simian virus
                     40) large T antigen"
                     /label=SV40 NLS
                     /translation="PKKKRKV"
     CDS             764..4864
                     /codon_start=1
                     /product="Cas9 (Csn1) endonuclease from the Streptococcus
                     pyogenes Type II CRISPR/Cas system"
                     /label=Cas9
                     /note="generates RNA-guided double strand breaks in DNA"
                     /translation="DKKYSIGLDIGTNSVGWAVITDEYKVPSKKFKVLGNTDRHSIKKN
                     LIGALLFDSGETAEATRLKRTARRRYTRRKNRICYLQEIFSNEMAKVDDSFFHRLEESF
                     LVEEDKKHERHPIFGNIVDEVAYHEKYPTIYHLRKKLVDSTDKADLRLIYLALAHMIKF
                     RGHFLIEGDLNPDNSDVDKLFIQLVQTYNQLFEENPINASGVDAKAILSARLSKSRRLE
                     NLIAQLPGEKKNGLFGNLIALSLGLTPNFKSNFDLAEDAKLQLSKDTYDDDLDNLLAQI
                     GDQYADLFLAAKNLSDAILLSDILRVNTEITKAPLSASMIKRYDEHHQDLTLLKALVRQ
                     QLPEKYKEIFFDQSKNGYAGYIDGGASQEEFYKFIKPILEKMDGTEELLVKLNREDLLR
                     KQRTFDNGSIPHQIHLGELHAILRRQEDFYPFLKDNREKIEKILTFRIPYYVGPLARGN
                     SRFAWMTRKSEETITPWNFEEVVDKGASAQSFIERMTNFDKNLPNEKVLPKHSLLYEYF
                     TVYNELTKVKYVTEGMRKPAFLSGEQKKAIVDLLFKTNRKVTVKQLKEDYFKKIECFDS
                     VEISGVEDRFNASLGTYHDLLKIIKDKDFLDNEENEDILEDIVLTLTLFEDREMIEERL
                     KTYAHLFDDKVMKQLKRRRYTGWGRLSRKLINGIRDKQSGKTILDFLKSDGFANRNFMQ
                     LIHDDSLTFKEDIQKAQVSGQGDSLHEHIANLAGSPAIKKGILQTVKVVDELVKVMGRH
                     KPENIVIEMARENQTTQKGQKNSRERMKRIEEGIKELGSQILKEHPVENTQLQNEKLYL
                     YYLQNGRDMYVDQELDINRLSDYDVDHIVPQSFLKDDSIDNKVLTRSDKNRGKSDNVPS
                     EEVVKKMKNYWRQLLNAKLITQRKFDNLTKAERGGLSELDKAGFIKRQLVETRQITKHV
                     AQILDSRMNTKYDENDKLIREVKVITLKSKLVSDFRKDFQFYKVREINNYHHAHDAYLN
                     AVVGTALIKKYPKLESEFVYGDYKVYDVRKMIAKSEQEIGKATAKYFFYSNIMNFFKTE
                     ITLANGEIRKRPLIETNGETGEIVWDKGRDFATVRKVLSMPQVNIVKKTEVQTGGFSKE
                     SILPKRNSDKLIARKKDWDPKKYGGFDSPTVAYSVLVVAKVEKGKSKKLKSVKELLGIT
                     IMERSSFEKNPIDFLEAKGYKEVKKDLIIKLPKYSLFELENGRKRMLASAGELQKGNEL
                     ALPSKYVNFLYLASHYEKLKGSPEDNEQKQLFVEQHKHYLDEIIEQISEFSKRVILADA
                     NLDKVLSAYNKHRDKPIREQAENIIHLFTLTNLGAPAAFKYFDTTIDRKRYTSTKEVLD
                     ATLIHQSITGLYETRIDLSQLGGD"
     CDS             4868..4888
                     /codon_start=1
                     /product="nuclear localization signal of SV40 (simian virus
                     40) large T antigen"
                     /label=SV40 NLS
                     /translation="PKKKRKV"
     polyA_signal    4907..4955
                     /note="synthetic polyadenylation signal"
     repeat_region   4963..5103
                     /label=AAV2 ITR
                     /note="inverted terminal repeat of adeno-associated virus
                     serotype 2"
     repeat_region   4963..5092
                     /label=AAV2 ITR
     rep_origin      5178..5633
                     /direction=RIGHT
                     /label=f1 ori
                     /note="f1 bacteriophage origin of replication; arrow
                     indicates direction of (+) strand synthesis"
     primer_bind     complement(5265..5284)
                     /label=F1ori-R
                     /note="F1 origin, reverse primer"
     primer_bind     5475..5496
                     /label=F1ori-F
                     /note="F1 origin, forward primer"
     primer_bind     complement(5650..5669)
                     /label=pRS-marker
                     /note="pRS vectors, use to sequence yeast selectable
                     marker"
     primer_bind     5769..5791
                     /label=pGEX 3'
                     /note="pGEX vectors, reverse primer"
     primer_bind     complement(5829..5847)
                     /label=pBRforEco
                     /note="pBR322 vectors, upsteam of EcoRI site, forward
                     primer"
     promoter        5915..6019
                     /gene="bla"
                     /label=AmpR promoter
     CDS             6020..6880
                     /codon_start=1
                     /gene="bla"
                     /product="beta-lactamase"
                     /label=AmpR
                     /note="confers resistance to ampicillin, carbenicillin, and
                     related antibiotics"
                     /translation="MSIQHFRVALIPFFAAFCLPVFAHPETLVKVKDAEDQLGARVGYI
                     ELDLNSGKILESFRPEERFPMMSTFKVLLCGAVLSRIDAGQEQLGRRIHYSQNDLVEYS
                     PVTEKHLTDGMTVRELCSAAITMSDNTAANLLLTTIGGPKELTAFLHNMGDHVTRLDRW
                     EPELNEAIPNDERDTTMPVAMATTLRKLLTGELLTLASRQQLIDWMEADKVAGPLLRSA
                     LPAGWFIADKSGAGERGSRGIIAALGPDGKPSRIVVIYTTGSQATMDERNRQIAEIGAS
                     LIKHW"
     primer_bind     complement(6238..6257)
                     /label=Amp-R
                     /note="Ampicillin resistance gene, reverse primer"
     rep_origin      7051..7639
                     /direction=RIGHT
                     /label=ori
                     /note="high-copy-number ColE1/pMB1/pBR322/pUC origin of
                     replication"
     primer_bind     7540..7559
                     /label=pBR322ori-F
                     /note="pBR322 origin, forward primer"
ORIGIN
        1 cctgcaggca gctgcgcgct cgctcgctca ctgaggccgc ccgggcgtcg ggcgaccttt
       61 ggtcgcccgg cctcagtgag cgagcgagcg cgcagagagg gagtggccaa ctccatcact
      121 aggggttcct gcggcctcta gaaaggatct gcgatcgctc cggtgcccgt cagtgggcag
      181 agcgcacatc gcccacagtc cccgagaagt tggggggagg ggtcggcaat tgaacgggtg
      241 cctagagaag gtggcgcggg gtaaactggg aaagtgatgt cgtgtactgg ctccgccttt
      301 ttcccgaggg tgggggagaa ccgtatataa gtgcagtagt cgccgtgaac gttctttttc
      361 gcaacgggtt tgccgccaga acacagctga agcttcgagg ggctcgcatc tctccttcac
      421 gcgcccgccg ccctacctga ggccgccatc cacgccggtt gagtcgcgtt ctgccgcctc
      481 ccgcctgtgg tgcctcctga actgcgtccg ccgtctaggt aagtttaaag ctcaggtcga
      541 gaccgggcct ttgtccggcg ctcccttgga gcctacctag actcagccgg ctctccacgc
      601 tttgcctgac cctgcttgct caactctacg tctttgtttc gttttctgtt ctgcgccgtt
      661 acagatccaa gctgtgaccg gcgcctacac cggtgccacc atgtacccat acgatgttcc
      721 agattacgct tcgccgaaga aaaagcgcaa ggtcgaagcg tccgacaaga agtacagcat
      781 cggcctggac atcggcacca actctgtggg ctgggccgtg atcaccgacg agtacaaggt
      841 gcccagcaag aaattcaagg tgctgggcaa caccgaccgg cacagcatca agaagaacct
      901 gatcggagcc ctgctgttcg acagcggcga aacagccgag gccacccggc tgaagagaac
      961 cgccagaaga agatacacca gacggaagaa ccggatctgc tatctgcaag agatcttcag
     1021 caacgagatg gccaaggtgg acgacagctt cttccacaga ctggaagagt ccttcctggt
     1081 ggaagaggat aagaagcacg agcggcaccc catcttcggc aacatcgtgg acgaggtggc
     1141 ctaccacgag aagtacccca ccatctacca cctgagaaag aaactggtgg acagcaccga
     1201 caaggccgac ctgcggctga tctatctggc cctggcccac atgatcaagt tccggggcca
     1261 cttcctgatc gagggcgacc tgaaccccga caacagcgac gtggacaagc tgttcatcca
     1321 gctggtgcag acctacaacc agctgttcga ggaaaacccc atcaacgcca gcggcgtgga
     1381 cgccaaggcc atcctgtctg ccagactgag caagagcaga cggctggaaa atctgatcgc
     1441 ccagctgccc ggcgagaaga agaatggcct gttcggaaac ctgattgccc tgagcctggg
     1501 cctgaccccc aacttcaaga gcaacttcga cctggccgag gatgccaaac tgcagctgag
     1561 caaggacacc tacgacgacg acctggacaa cctgctggcc cagatcggcg accagtacgc
     1621 cgacctgttt ctggccgcca agaacctgtc cgacgccatc ctgctgagcg acatcctgag
     1681 agtgaacacc gagatcacca aggcccccct gagcgcctct atgatcaaga gatacgacga
     1741 gcaccaccag gacctgaccc tgctgaaagc tctcgtgcgg cagcagctgc ctgagaagta
     1801 caaagagatt ttcttcgacc agagcaagaa cggctacgcc ggctacattg acggcggagc
     1861 cagccaggaa gagttctaca agttcatcaa gcccatcctg gaaaagatgg acggcaccga
     1921 ggaactgctc gtgaagctga acagagagga cctgctgcgg aagcagcgga ccttcgacaa
     1981 cggcagcatc ccccaccaga tccacctggg agagctgcac gccattctgc ggcggcagga
     2041 agatttttac ccattcctga aggacaaccg ggaaaagatc gagaagatcc tgaccttccg
     2101 catcccctac tacgtgggcc ctctggccag gggaaacagc agattcgcct ggatgaccag
     2161 aaagagcgag gaaaccatca ccccctggaa cttcgaggaa gtggtggaca agggcgcttc
     2221 cgcccagagc ttcatcgagc ggatgaccaa cttcgataag aacctgccca acgagaaggt
     2281 gctgcccaag cacagcctgc tgtacgagta cttcaccgtg tataacgagc tgaccaaagt
     2341 gaaatacgtg accgagggaa tgagaaagcc cgccttcctg agcggcgagc agaaaaaggc
     2401 catcgtggac ctgctgttca agaccaaccg gaaagtgacc gtgaagcagc tgaaagagga
     2461 ctacttcaag aaaatcgagt gcttcgactc cgtggaaatc tccggcgtgg aagatcggtt
     2521 caacgcctcc ctgggcacat accacgatct gctgaaaatt atcaaggaca aggacttcct
     2581 ggacaatgag gaaaacgagg acattctgga agatatcgtg ctgaccctga cactgtttga
     2641 ggacagagag atgatcgagg aacggctgaa aacctatgcc cacctgttcg acgacaaagt
     2701 gatgaagcag ctgaagcggc ggagatacac cggctggggc aggctgagcc ggaagctgat
     2761 caacggcatc cgggacaagc agtccggcaa gacaatcctg gatttcctga agtccgacgg
     2821 cttcgccaac agaaacttca tgcagctgat ccacgacgac agcctgacct ttaaagagga
     2881 catccagaaa gcccaggtgt ccggccaggg cgatagcctg cacgagcaca ttgccaatct
     2941 ggccggcagc cccgccatta agaagggcat cctgcagaca gtgaaggtgg tggacgagct
     3001 cgtgaaagtg atgggccggc acaagcccga gaacatcgtg atcgaaatgg ccagagagaa
     3061 ccagaccacc cagaagggac agaagaacag ccgcgagaga atgaagcgga tcgaagaggg
     3121 catcaaagag ctgggcagcc agatcctgaa agaacacccc gtggaaaaca cccagctgca
     3181 gaacgagaag ctgtacctgt actacctgca gaatgggcgg gatatgtacg tggaccagga
     3241 actggacatc aaccggctgt ccgactacga tgtggaccat atcgtgcctc agagctttct
     3301 gaaggacgac tccatcgaca acaaggtgct gaccagaagc gacaagaacc ggggcaagag
     3361 cgacaacgtg ccctccgaag aggtcgtgaa gaagatgaag aactactggc ggcagctgct
     3421 gaacgccaag ctgattaccc agagaaagtt cgacaatctg accaaggccg agagaggcgg
     3481 cctgagcgaa ctggataagg ccggcttcat caagagacag ctggtggaaa cccggcagat
     3541 cacaaagcac gtggcacaga tcctggactc ccggatgaac actaagtacg acgagaatga
     3601 caagctgatc cgggaagtga aagtgatcac cctgaagtcc aagctggtgt ccgatttccg
     3661 gaaggatttc cagttttaca aagtgcgcga gatcaacaac taccaccacg cccacgacgc
     3721 ctacctgaac gccgtcgtgg gaaccgccct gatcaaaaag taccctaagc tggaaagcga
     3781 gttcgtgtac ggcgactaca aggtgtacga cgtgcggaag atgatcgcca agagcgagca
     3841 ggaaatcggc aaggctaccg ccaagtactt cttctacagc aacatcatga actttttcaa
     3901 gaccgagatt accctggcca acggcgagat ccggaagcgg cctctgatcg agacaaacgg
     3961 cgaaaccggg gagatcgtgt gggataaggg ccgggatttt gccaccgtgc ggaaagtgct
     4021 gagcatgccc caagtgaata tcgtgaaaaa gaccgaggtg cagacaggcg gcttcagcaa
     4081 agagtctatc ctgcccaaga ggaacagcga taagctgatc gccagaaaga aggactggga
     4141 ccctaagaag tacggcggct tcgacagccc caccgtggcc tattctgtgc tggtggtggc
     4201 caaagtggaa aagggcaagt ccaagaaact gaagagtgtg aaagagctgc tggggatcac
     4261 catcatggaa agaagcagct tcgagaagaa tcccatcgac tttctggaag ccaagggcta
     4321 caaagaagtg aaaaaggacc tgatcatcaa gctgcctaag tactccctgt tcgagctgga
     4381 aaacggccgg aagagaatgc tggcctctgc cggcgaactg cagaagggaa acgaactggc
     4441 cctgccctcc aaatatgtga acttcctgta cctggccagc cactatgaga agctgaaggg
     4501 ctcccccgag gataatgagc agaaacagct gtttgtggaa cagcacaagc actacctgga
     4561 cgagatcatc gagcagatca gcgagttctc caagagagtg atcctggccg acgctaatct
     4621 ggacaaagtg ctgtccgcct acaacaagca ccgggataag cccatcagag agcaggccga
     4681 gaatatcatc cacctgttta ccctgaccaa tctgggagcc cctgccgcct tcaagtactt
     4741 tgacaccacc atcgaccgga agaggtacac cagcaccaaa gaggtgctgg acgccaccct
     4801 gatccaccag agcatcaccg gcctgtacga gacacggatc gacctgtctc agctgggagg
     4861 cgacagcccc aagaagaaga gaaaggtgga ggccagctaa gaattcaata aaagatcttt
     4921 attttcatta gatctgtgtg ttggtttttt gtgtgcggcc gcaggaaccc ctagtgatgg
     4981 agttggccac tccctctctg cgcgctcgct cgctcactga ggccgggcga ccaaaggtcg
     5041 cccgacgccc gggctttgcc cgggcggcct cagtgagcga gcgagcgcgc agctgcctgc
     5101 aggggcgcct gatgcggtat tttctcctta cgcatctgtg cggtatttca caccgcatan
     5161 nnnnnnnnnn nnnnnnnnnn nnnnnnnnnn nnnnnnnnnn nnnnnnnnnn nnnnnnnnnn
     5221 nnnnnnnnnn nnnnnnnnnn nnnnnnnnnn nnnntnnnnn nnnnnnnnnn nnnnnnnnnn
     5281 nnnnnnnnnn nnnnnnnnnn ncnnnnnnnn nnnnnnnnnn nnnnnnnnnn nnnnnnnnnn
     5341 nnnnnnnnnn nnnnnnnnnn nnnnnnnnnn nnnnnnnnnn nnnnnnnnnn nnnnnnnnnn
     5401 nnnnnnnnnn nnnnnnnnnn nnnnnnnnnn nnnnnnnnnn nnncctttga cgttggagtc
     5461 cacgttcttt aatagtggac tcttgttcca aactggaaca acactcaact ctatctcggg
     5521 ctattctttt gatttataag ggattttgcc gatttcggtc tattggttaa aaaatgagct
     5581 gatttaacaa aaatttaacg cgaattttaa caaaatatta acgtttacaa ttttatggtg
     5641 cactctcagt acaatctgct ctgatgccgc atagttaagc cagccccgac acccgccaac
     5701 acccgctgac gcgccctgac gggcttgtct gctcccggca tccgcttaca gacaagctgt
     5761 gaccgtctcc gggagctgca tgtgtcagag gttttcaccg tcatcaccga aacgcgcgag
     5821 acgaaagggc ctcgtgatac gcctattttt ataggttaat gtcatgataa taatggtttc
     5881 ttagacgtca ggtggcactt ttcggggaaa tgtgcgcgga acccctattt gtttattttt
     5941 ctaaatacat tcaaatatgt atccgctcat gagacaataa ccctgataaa tgcttcaata
     6001 atattgaaaa aggaagagta tgagtattca acatttccgt gtcgccctta ttcccttttt
     6061 tgcggcattt tgccttcctg tttttgctca cccagaaacg ctggtgaaag taaaagatgc
     6121 tgaagatcag ttgggtgcac gagtgggtta catcgaactg gatctcaaca gcggtaagat
     6181 ccttgagagt tttcgccccg aagaacgttt tccaatgatg agcactttta aagttctgct
     6241 atgtggcgcg gtattatccc gtattgacgc cgggcaagag caactcggtc gccgcataca
     6301 ctattctcag aatgacttgg ttgagtactc accagtcaca gaaaagcatc ttacggatgg
     6361 catgacagta agagaattat gcagtgctgc cataaccatg agtgataaca ctgcggccaa
     6421 cttacttctg acaacgatcg gaggaccgaa ggagctaacc gcttttttgc acaacatggg
     6481 ggatcatgta actcgccttg atcgttggga accggagctg aatgaagcca taccaaacga
     6541 cgagcgtgac accacgatgc ctgtagcaat ggcaacaacg ttgcgcaaac tattaactgg
     6601 cgaactactt actctagctt cccggcaaca attaatagac tggatggagg cggataaagt
     6661 tgcaggacca cttctgcgct cggcccttcc ggctggctgg tttattgctg ataaatctgg
     6721 agccggtgag cgtggaagcc gcggtatcat tgcagcactg gggccagatg gtaagccctc
     6781 ccgtatcgta gttatctaca cgacggggag tcaggcaact atggatgaac gaaatagaca
     6841 gatcgctgag ataggtgcct cactgattaa gcattggtaa ctgtcagacc aagtttactc
     6901 atatatactt tagattgatt taaaacttca tttttaattt aaaaggatct aggtgaagat
     6961 cctttttgat aatctcatga ccaaaatccc ttaacgtgag ttttcgttcc actgagcgtc
     7021 agaccccgta gaaaagatca aaggatcttc ttgagatcct ttttttctgc gcgtaatctg
     7081 ctgcttgcaa acaaaaaaac caccgctacc agcggtggtt tgtttgccgg atcaagagct
     7141 accaactctt tttccgaagg taactggctt cagcagagcg cagataccaa atactgttct
     7201 tctagtgtag ccgtagttag gccaccactt caagaactct gtagcaccgc ctacatacct
     7261 cgctctgcta atcctgttac cagtggctgc tgccagtggc gataagtcgt gtcttaccgg
     7321 gttggactca agacgatagt taccggataa ggcgcagcgg tcgggctgaa cggggggttc
     7381 gtgcacacag cccagcttgg agcgaacgac ctacaccgaa ctgagatacc tacagcgtga
     7441 gctatgagaa agcgccacgc ttcccgaagg gagaaaggcg gacaggtatc cggtaagcgg
     7501 cagggtcgga acaggagagc gcacgaggga gcttccaggg ggaaacgcct ggtatcttta
     7561 tagtcctgtc gggtttcgcc acctctgact tgagcgtcga tttttgtgat gctcgtcagg
     7621 ggggcggagc ctatggaaaa acgccagcaa cgcggccttt ttacggttcc tggccttttg
     7681 ctggcctttt gctcacatgt
//
