>Addgene plasmid #87115 | pAAV-nEFCas9 | depositor full sequence | sequence record 169994 | Full Sequence
CCTGCAGGCAGCTGCGCGCTCGCTCGCTCACTGAGGCCGCCCGGGCGTCGGGCGACCTTTGGTCGCCCGG
CCTCAGTGAGCGAGCGAGCGCGCAGAGAGGGAGTGGCCAACTCCATCACTAGGGGTTCCTGCGGCCTCTA
GAAAGGATCTGCGATCGCTCCGGTGCCCGTCAGTGGGCAGAGCGCACATCGCCCACAGTCCCCGAGAAGT
TGGGGGGAGGGGTCGGCAATTGAACGGGTGCCTAGAGAAGGTGGCGCGGGGTAAACTGGGAAAGTGATGT
CGTGTACTGGCTCCGCCTTTTTCCCGAGGGTGGGGGAGAACCGTATATAAGTGCAGTAGTCGCCGTGAAC
GTTCTTTTTCGCAACGGGTTTGCCGCCAGAACACAGCTGAAGCTTCGAGGGGCTCGCATCTCTCCTTCAC
GCGCCCGCCGCCCTACCTGAGGCCGCCATCCACGCCGGTTGAGTCGCGTTCTGCCGCCTCCCGCCTGTGG
TGCCTCCTGAACTGCGTCCGCCGTCTAGGTAAGTTTAAAGCTCAGGTCGAGACCGGGCCTTTGTCCGGCG
CTCCCTTGGAGCCTACCTAGACTCAGCCGGCTCTCCACGCTTTGCCTGACCCTGCTTGCTCAACTCTACG
TCTTTGTTTCGTTTTCTGTTCTGCGCCGTTACAGATCCAAGCTGTGACCGGCGCCTACACCGGTGCCACC
ATGTACCCATACGATGTTCCAGATTACGCTTCGCCGAAGAAAAAGCGCAAGGTCGAAGCGTCCGACAAGA
AGTACAGCATCGGCCTGGACATCGGCACCAACTCTGTGGGCTGGGCCGTGATCACCGACGAGTACAAGGT
GCCCAGCAAGAAATTCAAGGTGCTGGGCAACACCGACCGGCACAGCATCAAGAAGAACCTGATCGGAGCC
CTGCTGTTCGACAGCGGCGAAACAGCCGAGGCCACCCGGCTGAAGAGAACCGCCAGAAGAAGATACACCA
GACGGAAGAACCGGATCTGCTATCTGCAAGAGATCTTCAGCAACGAGATGGCCAAGGTGGACGACAGCTT
CTTCCACAGACTGGAAGAGTCCTTCCTGGTGGAAGAGGATAAGAAGCACGAGCGGCACCCCATCTTCGGC
AACATCGTGGACGAGGTGGCCTACCACGAGAAGTACCCCACCATCTACCACCTGAGAAAGAAACTGGTGG
ACAGCACCGACAAGGCCGACCTGCGGCTGATCTATCTGGCCCTGGCCCACATGATCAAGTTCCGGGGCCA
CTTCCTGATCGAGGGCGACCTGAACCCCGACAACAGCGACGTGGACAAGCTGTTCATCCAGCTGGTGCAG
ACCTACAACCAGCTGTTCGAGGAAAACCCCATCAACGCCAGCGGCGTGGACGCCAAGGCCATCCTGTCTG
CCAGACTGAGCAAGAGCAGACGGCTGGAAAATCTGATCGCCCAGCTGCCCGGCGAGAAGAAGAATGGCCT
GTTCGGCAACCTGATTGCCCTGAGCCTGGGCCTGACCCCCAACTTCAAGAGCAACTTCGACCTGGCCGAG
GATGCCAAACTGCAGCTGAGCAAGGACACCTACGACGACGACCTGGACAACCTGCTGGCCCAGATCGGCG
ACCAGTACGCCGACCTGTTTCTGGCCGCCAAGAACCTGTCCGACGCCATCCTGCTGAGCGACATCCTGAG
AGTGAACACCGAGATCACCAAGGCCCCCCTGAGCGCCTCTATGATCAAGAGATACGACGAGCACCACCAG
GACCTGACCCTGCTGAAAGCTCTCGTGCGGCAGCAGCTGCCTGAGAAGTACAAAGAGATTTTCTTCGACC
AGAGCAAGAACGGCTACGCCGGCTACATTGACGGCGGAGCCAGCCAGGAAGAGTTCTACAAGTTCATCAA
GCCCATCCTGGAAAAGATGGACGGCACCGAGGAACTGCTCGTGAAGCTGAACAGAGAGGACCTGCTGCGG
AAGCAGCGGACCTTCGACAACGGCAGCATCCCCCACCAGATCCACCTGGGAGAGCTGCACGCCATTCTGC
GGCGGCAGGAAGATTTTTACCCATTCCTGAAGGACAACCGGGAAAAGATCGAGAAGATCCTGACCTTCCG
CATCCCCTACTACGTGGGCCCTCTGGCCAGGGGAAACAGCAGATTCGCCTGGATGACCAGAAAGAGCGAG
GAAACCATCACCCCCTGGAACTTCGAGGAAGTGGTGGACAAGGGCGCTTCCGCCCAGAGCTTCATCGAGC
GGATGACCAACTTCGATAAGAACCTGCCCAACGAGAAGGTGCTGCCCAAGCACAGCCTGCTGTACGAGTA
CTTCACCGTGTATAACGAGCTGACCAAAGTGAAATACGTGACCGAGGGAATGAGAAAGCCCGCCTTCCTG
AGCGGCGAGCAGAAAAAGGCCATCGTGGACCTGCTGTTCAAGACCAACCGGAAAGTGACCGTGAAGCAGC
TGAAAGAGGACTACTTCAAGAAAATCGAGTGCTTCGACTCCGTGGAAATCTCCGGCGTGGAAGATCGGTT
CAACGCCTCCCTGGGCACATACCACGATCTGCTGAAAATTATCAAGGACAAGGACTTCCTGGACAATGAG
GAAAACGAGGACATTCTGGAAGATATCGTGCTGACCCTGACACTGTTTGAGGACAGAGAGATGATCGAGG
AACGGCTGAAAACCTATGCCCACCTGTTCGACGACAAAGTGATGAAGCAGCTGAAGCGGCGGAGATACAC
CGGCTGGGGCAGGCTGAGCCGGAAGCTGATCAACGGCATCCGGGACAAGCAGTCCGGCAAGACAATCCTG
GATTTCCTGAAGTCCGACGGCTTCGCCAACAGAAACTTCATGCAGCTGATCCACGACGACAGCCTGACCT
TTAAAGAGGACATCCAGAAAGCCCAGGTGTCCGGCCAGGGCGATAGCCTGCACGAGCACATTGCCAATCT
GGCCGGCAGCCCCGCCATTAAGAAGGGCATCCTGCAGACAGTGAAGGTGGTGGACGAGCTCGTGAAAGTG
ATGGGCCGGCACAAGCCCGAGAACATCGTGATCGAAATGGCCAGAGAGAACCAGACCACCCAGAAGGGAC
AGAAGAACAGCCGCGAGAGAATGAAGCGGATCGAAGAGGGCATCAAAGAGCTGGGCAGCCAGATCCTGAA
AGAACACCCCGTGGAAAACACCCAGCTGCAGAACGAGAAGCTGTACCTGTACTACCTGCAGAATGGGCGG
GATATGTACGTGGACCAGGAACTGGACATCAACCGGCTGTCCGACTACGATGTGGACCATATCGTGCCTC
AGAGCTTTCTGAAGGACGACTCCATCGACAACAAGGTGCTGACCAGAAGCGACAAGAACCGGGGCAAGAG
CGACAACGTGCCCTCCGAAGAGGTCGTGAAGAAGATGAAGAACTACTGGCGGCAGCTGCTGAACGCCAAG
CTGATTACCCAGAGAAAGTTCGACAATCTGACCAAGGCCGAGAGAGGCGGCCTGAGCGAACTGGATAAGG
CCGGCTTCATCAAGAGACAGCTGGTGGAAACCCGGCAGATCACAAAGCACGTGGCACAGATCCTGGACTC
CCGGATGAACACTAAGTACGACGAGAATGACAAGCTGATCCGGGAAGTGAAAGTGATCACCCTGAAGTCC
AAGCTGGTGTCCGATTTCCGGAAGGATTTCCAGTTTTACAAAGTGCGCGAGATCAACAACTACCACCACG
CCCACGACGCCTACCTGAACGCCGTCGTGGGAACCGCCCTGATCAAAAAGTACCCTAAGCTGGAAAGCGA
GTTCGTGTACGGCGACTACAAGGTGTACGACGTGCGGAAGATGATCGCCAAGAGCGAGCAGGAAATCGGC
AAGGCTACCGCCAAGTACTTCTTCTACAGCAACATCATGAACTTTTTCAAGACCGAGATTACCCTGGCCA
ACGGCGAGATCCGGAAGCGGCCTCTGATCGAGACAAACGGCGAAACCGGGGAGATCGTGTGGGATAAGGG
CCGGGATTTTGCCACCGTGCGGAAAGTGCTGAGCATGCCCCAAGTGAATATCGTGAAAAAGACCGAGGTG
CAGACAGGCGGCTTCAGCAAAGAGTCTATCCTGCCCAAGAGGAACAGCGATAAGCTGATCGCCAGAAAGA
AGGACTGGGACCCTAAGAAGTACGGCGGCTTCGACAGCCCCACCGTGGCCTATTCTGTGCTGGTGGTGGC
CAAAGTGGAAAAGGGCAAGTCCAAGAAACTGAAGAGTGTGAAAGAGCTGCTGGGGATCACCATCATGGAA
AGAAGCAGCTTCGAGAAGAATCCCATCGACTTTCTGGAAGCCAAGGGCTACAAAGAAGTGAAAAAGGACC
TGATCATCAAGCTGCCTAAGTACTCCCTGTTCGAGCTGGAAAACGGCCGGAAGAGAATGCTGGCCTCTGC
CGGCGAACTGCAGAAGGGAAACGAACTGGCCCTGCCCTCCAAATATGTGAACTTCCTGTACCTGGCCAGC
CACTATGAGAAGCTGAAGGGCTCCCCCGAGGATAATGAGCAGAAACAGCTGTTTGTGGAACAGCACAAGC
ACTACCTGGACGAGATCATCGAGCAGATCAGCGAGTTCTCCAAGAGAGTGATCCTGGCCGACGCTAATCT
GGACAAAGTGCTGTCCGCCTACAACAAGCACCGGGATAAGCCCATCAGAGAGCAGGCCGAGAATATCATC
CACCTGTTTACCCTGACCAATCTGGGAGCCCCTGCCGCCTTCAAGTACTTTGACACCACCATCGACCGGA
AGAGGTACACCAGCACCAAAGAGGTGCTGGACGCCACCCTGATCCACCAGAGCATCACCGGCCTGTACGA
GACACGGATCGACCTGTCTCAGCTGGGAGGCGACAGCCCCAAGAAGAAGAGAAAGGTGGAGGCCAGCTAA
GAATTCAATAAAAGATCTTTATTTTCATTAGATCTGTGTGTTGGTTTTTTGTGTGCGGCCGCAGGAACCC
CTAGTGATGGAGTTGGCCACTCCCTCTCTGCGCGCTCGCTCGCTCACTGAGGCCGGGCGACCAAAGGTCG
CCCGACGCCCGGGCTTTGCCCGGGCGGCCTCAGTGAGCGAGCGAGCGCGCAGCTGCCTGCAGGGGCGCCT
GATGCGGTATTTTCTCCTTACGCATCTGTGCGGTATTTCACACCGCATA
[142 nt withheld, positions 5160-5301]
C
[141 nt withheld, positions 5303-5443]
CCTTTGACGTTGGAGTCCACGTTCTTTAATAGTGGACTCTTGTTCCAAACTGGAACAACACTCAACCCTA
TCTCGGGCTATTCTTTTGATTTATAAGGGATTTTGCCGATTTCGGCCTATTGGTTAAAAAATGAGCTGAT
TTAACAAAAATTTAACGCGAATTTTAACAAAATATTAACGTTTACAATTTTATGGTGCACTCTCAGTACA
ATCTGCTCTGATGCCGCATAGTTAAGCCAGCCCCGACACCCGCCAACACCCGCTGACGCGCCCTGACGGG
CTTGTCTGCTCCCGGCATCCGCTTACAGACAAGCTGTGACCGTCTCCGGGAGCTGCATGTGTCAGAGGTT
TTCACCGTCATCACCGAAACGCGCGAGACGAAAGGGCCTCGTGATACGCCTATTTTTATAGGTTAATGTC
ATGATAATAATGGTTTCTTAGACGTCAGGTGGCACTTTTCGGGGAAATGTGCGCGGAACCCCTATTTGTT
TATTTTTCTAAATACATTCAAATATGTATCCGCTCATGAGACAATAACCCTGATAAATGCTTCAATAATA
TTGAAAAAGGAAGAGTATGAGTATTCAACATTTCCGTGTCGCCCTTATTCCCTTTTTTGCGGCATTTTGC
CTTCCTGTTTTTGCTCACCCAGAAACGCTGGTGAAAGTAAAAGATGCTGAAGATCAGTTGGGTGCACGAG
TGGGTTACATCGAACTGGATCTCAACAGCGGTAAGATCCTTGAGAGTTTTCGCCCCGAAGAACGTTTTCC
AATGATGAGCACTTTTAAAGTTCTGCTATGTGGCGCGGTATTATCCCGTATTGACGCCGGGCAAGAGCAA
CTCGGTCGCCGCATACACTATTCTCAGAATGACTTGGTTGAGTACTCACCAGTCACAGAAAAGCATCTTA
CGGATGGCATGACAGTAAGAGAATTATGCAGTGCTGCCATAACCATGAGTGATAACACTGCGGCCAACTT
ACTTCTGACAACGATCGGAGGACCGAAGGAGCTAACCGCTTTTTTGCACAACATGGGGGATCATGTAACT
CGCCTTGATCGTTGGGAACCGGAGCTGAATGAAGCCATACCAAACGACGAGCGTGACACCACGATGCCTG
TAGCAATGGCAACAACGTTGCGCAAACTATTAACTGGCGAACTACTTACTCTAGCTTCCCGGCAACAATT
AATAGACTGGATGGAGGCGGATAAAGTTGCAGGACCACTTCTGCGCTCGGCCCTTCCGGCTGGCTGGTTT
ATTGCTGATAAATCTGGAGCCGGTGAGCGTGGAAGCCGCGGTATCATTGCAGCACTGGGGCCAGATGGTA
AGCCCTCCCGTATCGTAGTTATCTACACGACGGGGAGTCAGGCAACTATGGATGAACGAAATAGACAGAT
CGCTGAGATAGGTGCCTCACTGATTAAGCATTGGTAACTGTCAGACCAAGTTTACTCATATATACTTTAG
ATTGATTTAAAACTTCATTTTTAATTTAAAAGGATCTAGGTGAAGATCCTTTTTGATAATCTCATGACCA
AAATCCCTTAACGTGAGTTTTCGTTCCACTGAGCGTCAGACCCCGTAGAAAAGATCAAAGGATCTTCTTG
AGATCCTTTTTTTCTGCGCGTAATCTGCTGCTTGCAAACAAAAAAACCACCGCTACCAGCGGTGGTTTGT
TTGCCGGATCAAGAGCTACCAACTCTTTTTCCGAAGGTAACTGGCTTCAGCAGAGCGCAGATACCAAATA
CTGTCCTTCTAGTGTAGCCGTAGTTAGGCCACCACTTCAAGAACTCTGTAGCACCGCCTACATACCTCGC
TCTGCTAATCCTGTTACCAGTGGCTGCTGCCAGTGGCGATAAGTCGTGTCTTACCGGGTTGGACTCAAGA
CGATAGTTACCGGATAAGGCGCAGCGGTCGGGCTGAACGGGGGGTTCGTGCACACAGCCCAGCTTGGAGC
GAACGACCTACACCGAACTGAGATACCTACAGCGTGAGCTATGAGAAAGCGCCACGCTTCCCGAAGGGAG
AAAGGCGGACAGGTATCCGGTAAGCGGCAGGGTCGGAACAGGAGAGCGCACGAGGGAGCTTCCAGGGGGA
AACGCCTGGTATCTTTATAGTCCTGTCGGGTTTCGCCACCTCTGACTTGAGCGTCGATTTTTGTGATGCT
CGTCAGGGGGGCGGAGCCTATGGAAAAACGCCAGCAACGCGGCCTTTTTACGGTTCCTGGCCTTTTGCTG
GCCTTTTGCTCACATGT
Features (pLannotate 1.2.2; 16 found; start..end, strand, type, name):
     12..39      +  repeat_region  AAV2 ITR (fragment): inverted terminal repeat of adeno-associated virus serotype 2 inverted
     68..95      +  repeat_region  AAV2 ITR (fragment): inverted terminal repeat of adeno-associated virus serotype 2 inverted
    175..386     +  promoter       EF-1α core promoter: core promoter for human elongation factor EF-1α
    399..667     +  LTR            5' LTR (truncated): truncated 5' long terminal repeat (LTR) from human T-cell leukemia virus (HTLV) type 1
    704..731     +  CDS            3xHA (fragment): three tandem HA epitope tags
    764..2479    +  CDS            Cas9(N): N-terminal portion of Streptococcus pyogenes Cas9 (Zetsche et al., 2015)
   2366..4864    +  CDS            Cas9(C): C-terminal portion of Streptococcus pyogenes Cas9 (Zetsche et al., 2015)
   4907..4955    +  polyA_signal   poly(A) signal: synthetic polyadenylation signal
   4963..5103    +  repeat_region  AAV2 ITR: inverted terminal repeat of adeno-associated virus serotype 2 inverted
   5108..5159    -  misc_feature   bom (fragment): basis of mobility region from pBR322
   5178..5558    +  rep_origin     M13 ori (sequence partly withheld): M13 bacteriophage origin of replication; arrow indicates direction of (+) strand synthesis
   5634..5683    -  misc_feature   bom (fragment): basis of mobility region from pBR322
   5785..5820    -  CDS            rop (fragment): Rop protein, which maintains plasmids at low copy number; rop
   5915..6019    +  promoter       AmpR promoter: bla
   6020..6880    +  CDS            AmpR: β-lactamase; bla; confers resistance to ampicillin, carbenicillin, and related antibiotics
   7051..7639    +  rep_origin     ori: high-copy-number ColE1/pMB1/pBR322/pUC origin of replication
