[The description below was written by a language model from this plasmid's Addgene catalogue record, the feature table of its GenBank file and pLannotate feature annotations shown in this document.]
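Description:
pAAV-nEFCas9 is a 7.7 kb AAV transfer plasmid built on the PX551 backbone for expressing Streptococcus pyogenes Cas9 in mammalian cells, either by direct transfection or after packaging into recombinant adeno-associated virus. It is propagated in E. coli through a high-copy ColE1/pUC-type origin and selected with ampicillin via the bla (AmpR) gene. An f1 phage origin is also present in the backbone. The record lists a recombination-deficient strain as the bacterial host, a common precaution for plasmids carrying repeat-rich ITRs.

The payload sits between two AAV2 inverted terminal repeats, which are the cis elements needed for replication and encapsidation of the vector genome. The depositor notes that the left ITR carries an 11 bp deletion inherited from PX551 and is not believed to impair packaging; consistent with this, the feature annotations mark that repeat as an alternate or fragmentary form. Expression is driven by the "nEF" promoter, which the feature table resolves as the human EF-1α core promoter followed by a truncated HTLV-1 5' LTR segment. This is a compact hybrid arrangement suited to the tight packaging limit of AAV. The open reading frame encodes an N-terminal HA epitope tag and SV40 nuclear localization signal, full-length SpCas9, and a second C-terminal SV40 NLS. It is terminated by a short synthetic polyadenylation signal that also conserves space.

No guide RNA cassette is annotated, so the targeting sgRNA and any donor template would have to be supplied separately, for example from a second vector. The associated publication used the construct for in vivo genome editing by CRISPR/Cas9-mediated homology-independent targeted integration.
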