Addgene plasmid #87115: pAAV-nEFCas9
Purpose: SpCas9 expression AAV backbone plasmid under control of nEF promoter
Depositing lab: Juan Belmonte. Depositing organization: Salk Institute for Biological Studies. Publication: In vivo genome editing via CRISPR/Cas9 mediated homology-independent targeted integration. Suzuki K, Tsunekawa Y, Hernandez-Benitez R, Wu J, Zhu J, Kim EJ, Hatanaka F, Yamamoto M, Araoka T, Li Z, Kurita M, Hishida T, Li M, Aizawa E, Guo S, Chen S, Goebl A, Soligalla RD, Qu J, Jiang T, Fu X, Jafari M, Esteban CR, Berggren WT, Lajara J, Nunez-Delicado E, Guillen P, Campistol JM, Matsuzaki F, Liu GH, Magistretti P, Zhang K, Callaway EM, Zhang K, Belmonte JC. Nature. 2016 Dec 1;540(7631):144-149. doi: 10.1038/nature20565. Epub 2016 Nov 16. PubMed 27851729.
Backbone
  Vector backbone: PX551
  Backbone manufacturer: Addgene 60957
  Vector type: Mammalian Expression, AAV, CRISPR
Growth in bacteria
  Bacterial resistance: Ampicillin, 100 μg/mL
  Growth temperature: 30°C
  Growth strain: NEB Stable
  Copy number: High Copy
Gene/Insert
  Gene/Insert name: nEF-Cas9 (alt names: nEF-S. pyogenes Cas9 nuclease; nEF-SpCas9)
  Species: Synthetic
  Tag / fusion protein: HA-NLS (N terminal on insert)
  Cloning method: Ligation Independent Cloning
  Sequencing primers: 5′ unknown
Terms and licenses: Academic/Nonprofit Terms; Industry Terms: Not Available to Industry
Depositor comments: There is 11bp deletion in left ITR, which is from original backbone plasmid (i.e. PX551). We don't believe it interfered with packaging.
How to cite: pAAV-nEFCas9 was a gift from Juan Belmonte (Addgene plasmid # 87115 ; http://n2t.net/addgene:87115 ; RRID:Addgene_87115)
